Addgene plasmid #122492: pStrep-5xEGFP-N1
Purpose: Expression of Strep-tagged 5xEGFP
Depositing lab: Georg Mayr. Depositing organization: Universitaetsklinikum Hamburg-Eppendorf. Publication: A toolkit for expression of Strep-tagged enhanced green fluorescent protein concatemers in mammalian cells. Zweifel A, Giehler S, Nalaskowski MM. Anal Biochem. 2019 Sep 12:113430. doi: 10.1016/j.ab.2019.113430. PubMed 31521668.
Backbone
  Vector backbone: pEGFP-N1
  Vector type: Mammalian Expression
  Selectable markers: Neomycin (select with G418)
Growth in bacteria
  Bacterial resistance: Kanamycin, 50 μg/mL
  Growth temperature: 37°C
  Growth strain: DH5alpha
  Copy number: High Copy
Gene/Insert
  Gene/Insert name: Strep-tagged 5xEGFP
  Promoter: CMV
  Cloning method: Restriction Enzyme; 5′ cloning site BspEI (destroyed during cloning); 3′ cloning site NotI (not destroyed)
  Sequencing primers: 5′ AGCTGGTTTAGTGAACCGTCA
Terms and licenses: Academic/Nonprofit Terms; Industry Terms: Not Available to Industry
Depositor comments: Please note: The MCS of Strep-tagged multimeric EGFP vectors differs from the MCS of the Strep-tagged monomeric EGFP vector. pStrep-1xEGFP-N1: G CTA GCG CTA CCG GAC TCA GAT CTC GAG CTC AAG CTT CGA ATT CTG CAG TCG ACG GTA CCG CGG GCC CGG GAT CCA GCC ACC ATG AGC GCT TGG AGC CAC CCG CAG TTC GAA AAA CGG GAT CCA CCG GTC GCC ACC ATG GTG pStrep-2x/…/12xEGFP-N1: G CTA GCG CTA CCG GAC TCA GAT CTC GAG CTC AAG CTT GAA ATC GAA TTC CCG CGG GCC CGG GAT CCA GCC ACC ATG AGC GCT TGG AGC CAC CCG CAG TTC GAA AAA CGG GAT CCA CCG GTC GCC ACC ATG GTG
How to cite: pStrep-5xEGFP-N1 was a gift from Georg Mayr (Addgene plasmid # 122492 ; http://n2t.net/addgene:122492 ; RRID:Addgene_122492)
