[The description below was written by a language model from this plasmid's Addgene catalogue record and pLannotate feature annotations shown in this document.]
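Description:
pStrep-5xEGFP-N1 is a mammalian expression plasmid of about 7.7 kb built on the pEGFP-N1 backbone and designed to produce a Strep-tagged concatemer of five EGFP units. It is maintained in E. coli at high copy through a ColE1/pUC-type origin and also carries an f1 phage origin. A single NeoR/KanR gene (Tn5 aminoglycoside phosphotransferase) serves both hosts. A bacterial bla-type promoter placed just upstream of an SV40 enhancer/early promoter drives it, so it confers kanamycin resistance in bacteria and G418 resistance in transfected mammalian cells. The HSV TK polyadenylation signal terminates this cassette. The short "ble", "bGH poly(A)" and "large T antigen" fragment hits in the feature table are probably annotation matches to backbone sequence rather than functional elements.

The expression cassette begins with the human CMV immediate-early enhancer and promoter, followed by a multiple cloning site. Next comes a Strep-tag II coding segment, which binds Strep-Tactin. Five EGFP coding sequences then follow in tandem on the same strand, separated by short spacers of about 15 nt, and the cassette ends at the SV40 poly(A) signal. The tag sits at the N-terminus of the fluorescent multimer. The depositor notes that the cloning site in the multimeric vectors of this series differs from that of the monomeric version.

The plasmid belongs to a toolkit of Strep-tagged EGFP concatemers of graded length (the depositor's note mentions versions up to twelve units) for expression in mammalian cells. The retained upstream cloning site, as in the N1 parent, may allow a gene of interest to be fused ahead of the tagged EGFP array. The record does not detail specific applications beyond expression of the tagged protein.
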