Features (pLannotate 1.2.2; 21 found; start..end, strand, type, name):
      1..304     +  enhancer       CMV enhancer: human cytomegalovirus immediate early enhancer
    305..508     +  promoter       CMV promoter: human cytomegalovirus (CMV) immediate early promoter
    531..567     +  misc_feature   MCS (fragment): multiple cloning site
    580..596     +  misc_feature   MCS (fragment): multiple cloning site
    613..635     +  CDS            Strep-Tag II (fragment): peptide that binds Strep-Tactin®, an engineered form of streptavidin
    658..1374    +  CDS            EGFP: EGFP is a basic (constitutively fluorescent) green fluorescent protein published in 1996, derived from Aequorea victoria. It is reported to be a rapidly-maturing weak dimer with moderate acid sensitivity.
   1390..2106    +  CDS            EGFP: EGFP is a basic (constitutively fluorescent) green fluorescent protein published in 1996, derived from Aequorea victoria. It is reported to be a rapidly-maturing weak dimer with moderate acid sensitivity.
   2122..2838    +  CDS            EGFP: EGFP is a basic (constitutively fluorescent) green fluorescent protein published in 1996, derived from Aequorea victoria. It is reported to be a rapidly-maturing weak dimer with moderate acid sensitivity.
   2854..3570    +  CDS            EGFP: EGFP is a basic (constitutively fluorescent) green fluorescent protein published in 1996, derived from Aequorea victoria. It is reported to be a rapidly-maturing weak dimer with moderate acid sensitivity.
   3586..4305    +  CDS            EGFP: the original enhanced GFP (Yang et al., 1996) mammalian codon-optimized
   4322..4405    +  CDS            large T antigen (fragment): large T antigen from SV40 (simian virus 40)
   4428..4549    +  polyA_signal   SV40 poly(A) signal: SV40 polyadenylation signal
   4583..5011    -  rep_origin     f1 ori (sequence partly withheld): f1 bacteriophage origin of replication; arrow indicates direction of (+) strand synthesis
   5038..5142    +  promoter       AmpR promoter: bla
   5144..5501    +  promoter       SV40 promoter: SV40 enhancer and early promoter
   5536..6330    +  CDS            NeoR/KanR: aminoglycoside phosphotransferase from Tn5; aph(3')-II (or nptII); confers resistance to neomycin, kanamycin, and G418 (Geneticin®)
   6351..6503    +  CDS            ble (fragment): BLE_KLEPN - Experimental evidence at protein level: Swiss-Prot protein existence level 1. Binding protein with a strong affinity to the bleomycin family of antibiotics. Binds to CL990; an antimitotic-antibiotic compound. From Klebsiella pneumoniae.
   6562..6609    +  polyA_signal   HSV TK poly(A) signal: herpes simplex virus thymidine kinase polyadenylation signal (Cole and Stacy, 1985)
   6700..6716    -  polyA_signal   bGH poly(A) signal (fragment): bovine growth hormone polyadenylation signal
   6938..7526    +  rep_origin     ori: high-copy-number ColE1/pMB1/pBR322/pUC origin of replication
   7641..7700    +  enhancer       CMV enhancer (fragment): human cytomegalovirus immediate early enhancer
>Addgene plasmid #122492 | pStrep-5xEGFP-N1 | addgene full sequence | sequence record 238643 | Addgene NGS Result
CGTTACATAACTTACGGTAAATGGCCCGCCTGGCTGACCGCCCAACGACCCCCGCCCATTGACGTCAATA
ATGACGTATGTTCCCATAGTAACGCCAATAGGGACTTTCCATTGACGTCAATGGGTGGAGTATTTACGGT
AAACTGCCCACTTGGCAGTACATCAAGTGTATCATATGCCAAGTACGCCCCCTATTGACGTCAATGACGG
TAAATGGCCCGCCTGGCATTATGCCCAGTACATGACCTTATGGGACTTTCCTACTTGGCAGTACATCTAC
GTATTAGTCATCGCTATTACCATGGTGATGCGGTTTTGGCAGTACATCAATGGGCGTGGATAGCGGTTTG
ACTCACGGGGATTTCCAAGTCTCCACCCCATTGACGTCAATGGGAGTTTGTTTTGGCACCAAAATCAACG
GGACTTTCCAAAATGTCGTAACAACTCCGCCCCATTGACGCAAATGGGCGGTAGGCGTGTACGGTGGGAG
GTCTATATAAGCAGAGCTGGTTTAGTGAACCGTCAGATCCGCTAGCGCTACCGGACTCAGATCTCGAGCT
CAAGCTTGAAATCGAATTCCCGCGGGCCCGGGATCCAGCCACCATGAGCGCTTGGAGCCACCCGCAGTTC
GAAAAACGGGATCCACCGGTCGCCACCATGGTGAGCAAGGGCGAGGAGCTGTTCACCGGGGTGGTGCCCA
TCCTGGTCGAGCTGGACGGCGACGTAAACGGCCACAAGTTCAGCGTGTCCGGCGAGGGCGAGGGCGATGC
CACCTACGGCAAGCTGACCCTGAAGTTCATCTGCACCACCGGCAAGCTGCCCGTGCCCTGGCCCACCCTC
GTGACCACCCTGACCTACGGCGTGCAGTGCTTCAGCCGCTACCCCGACCACATGAAGCAGCACGACTTCT
TCAAGTCCGCCATGCCCGAAGGCTACGTCCAGGAGCGCACCATCTTCTTCAAGGACGACGGCAACTACAA
GACCCGCGCCGAGGTGAAGTTCGAGGGCGACACCCTGGTGAACCGCATCGAGCTGAAGGGCATCGACTTC
AAGGAGGACGGCAACATCCTGGGGCACAAGCTGGAGTACAACTACAACAGCCACAACGTCTATATCATGG
CCGACAAGCAGAAGAACGGCATCAAGGTGAACTTCAAGATCCGCCACAACATCGAGGACGGCAGCGTGCA
GCTCGCCGACCACTACCAGCAGAACACCCCCATCGGCGACGGCCCCGTGCTGCTGCCCGACAACCACTAC
CTGAGCACCCAGTCCGCCCTGAGCAAAGACCCCAACGAGAAGCGCGATCACATGGTCCTGCTGGAGTTCG
TGACCGCCGCCGGGATCACTCTCGGCATGGACGAGCTGTACAAGGGTCCGGTCGCCACCATGGTGAGCAA
GGGCGAGGAGCTGTTCACCGGGGTGGTGCCCATCCTGGTCGAGCTGGACGGCGACGTAAACGGCCACAAG
TTCAGCGTGTCCGGCGAGGGCGAGGGCGATGCCACCTACGGCAAGCTGACCCTGAAGTTCATCTGCACCA
CCGGCAAGCTGCCCGTGCCCTGGCCCACCCTCGTGACCACCCTGACCTACGGCGTGCAGTGCTTCAGCCG
CTACCCCGACCACATGAAGCAGCACGACTTCTTCAAGTCCGCCATGCCCGAAGGCTACGTCCAGGAGCGC
ACCATCTTCTTCAAGGACGACGGCAACTACAAGACCCGCGCCGAGGTGAAGTTCGAGGGCGACACCCTGG
TGAACCGCATCGAGCTGAAGGGCATCGACTTCAAGGAGGACGGCAACATCCTGGGGCACAAGCTGGAGTA
CAACTACAACAGCCACAACGTCTATATCATGGCCGACAAGCAGAAGAACGGCATCAAGGTGAACTTCAAG
ATCCGCCACAACATCGAGGACGGCAGCGTGCAGCTCGCCGACCACTACCAGCAGAACACCCCCATCGGCG
ACGGCCCCGTGCTGCTGCCCGACAACCACTACCTGAGCACCCAGTCCGCCCTGAGCAAAGACCCCAACGA
GAAGCGCGATCACATGGTCCTGCTGGAGTTCGTGACCGCCGCCGGGATCACTCTCGGCATGGACGAGCTG
TATAAGGGTCCGGTCGCCACCATGGTGAGCAAGGGCGAGGAGCTGTTCACCGGGGTGGTGCCCATCCTGG
TCGAGCTGGACGGCGACGTAAACGGCCACAAGTTCAGCGTGTCCGGCGAGGGCGAGGGCGATGCCACCTA
CGGCAAGCTGACCCTGAAGTTCATCTGCACCACCGGCAAGCTGCCCGTGCCCTGGCCCACCCTCGTGACC
ACCCTGACCTACGGCGTGCAGTGCTTCAGCCGCTACCCCGACCACATGAAGCAGCACGACTTCTTCAAGT
CCGCCATGCCCGAAGGCTACGTCCAGGAGCGCACCATCTTCTTCAAGGACGACGGCAACTACAAGACCCG
CGCCGAGGTGAAGTTCGAGGGCGACACCCTGGTGAACCGCATCGAGCTGAAGGGCATCGACTTCAAGGAG
GACGGCAACATCCTGGGGCACAAGCTGGAGTACAACTACAACAGCCACAACGTCTATATCATGGCCGACA
AGCAGAAGAACGGCATCAAGGTGAACTTCAAGATCCGCCACAACATCGAGGACGGCAGCGTGCAGCTCGC
CGACCACTACCAGCAGAACACCCCCATCGGCGACGGCCCCGTGCTGCTGCCCGACAACCACTACCTGAGC
ACCCAGTCCGCCCTGAGCAAAGACCCCAACGAGAAGCGCGATCACATGGTCCTGCTGGAGTTCGTGACCG
CCGCCGGGATCACTCTCGGCATGGACGAGCTGTATAAGGGTCCGGTCGCCACCATGGTGAGCAAGGGCGA
GGAGCTGTTCACCGGGGTGGTGCCCATCCTGGTCGAGCTGGACGGCGACGTAAACGGCCACAAGTTCAGC
GTGTCCGGCGAGGGCGAGGGCGATGCCACCTACGGCAAGCTGACCCTGAAGTTCATCTGCACCACCGGCA
AGCTGCCCGTGCCCTGGCCCACCCTCGTGACCACCCTGACCTACGGCGTGCAGTGCTTCAGCCGCTACCC
CGACCACATGAAGCAGCACGACTTCTTCAAGTCCGCCATGCCCGAAGGCTACGTCCAGGAGCGCACCATC
TTCTTCAAGGACGACGGCAACTACAAGACCCGCGCCGAGGTGAAGTTCGAGGGCGACACCCTGGTGAACC
GCATCGAGCTGAAGGGCATCGACTTCAAGGAGGACGGCAACATCCTGGGGCACAAGCTGGAGTACAACTA
CAACAGCCACAACGTCTATATCATGGCCGACAAGCAGAAGAACGGCATCAAGGTGAACTTCAAGATCCGC
CACAACATCGAGGACGGCAGCGTGCAGCTCGCCGACCACTACCAGCAGAACACCCCCATCGGCGACGGCC
CCGTGCTGCTGCCCGACAACCACTACCTGAGCACCCAGTCCGCCCTGAGCAAAGACCCCAACGAGAAGCG
CGATCACATGGTCCTGCTGGAGTTCGTGACCGCCGCCGGGATCACTCTCGGCATGGACGAGCTGTACAAG
GGTCCGGTCGCCACCATGGTGAGCAAGGGCGAGGAGCTGTTCACCGGGGTGGTGCCCATCCTGGTCGAGC
TGGACGGCGACGTAAACGGCCACAAGTTCAGCGTGTCCGGCGAGGGCGAGGGCGATGCCACCTACGGCAA
GCTGACCCTGAAGTTCATCTGCACCACCGGCAAGCTGCCCGTGCCCTGGCCCACCCTCGTGACCACCCTG
ACCTACGGCGTGCAGTGCTTCAGCCGCTACCCCGACCACATGAAGCAGCACGACTTCTTCAAGTCCGCCA
TGCCCGAAGGCTACGTCCAGGAGCGCACCATCTTCTTCAAGGACGACGGCAACTACAAGACCCGCGCCGA
GGTGAAGTTCGAGGGCGACACCCTGGTGAACCGCATCGAGCTGAAGGGCATCGACTTCAAGGAGGACGGC
AACATCCTGGGGCACAAGCTGGAGTACAACTACAACAGCCACAACGTCTATATCATGGCCGACAAGCAGA
AGAACGGCATCAAGGTGAACTTCAAGATCCGCCACAACATCGAGGACGGCAGCGTGCAGCTCGCCGACCA
CTACCAGCAGAACACCCCCATCGGCGACGGCCCCGTGCTGCTGCCCGACAACCACTACCTGAGCACCCAG
TCCGCCCTGAGCAAAGACCCCAACGAGAAGCGCGATCACATGGTCCTGCTGGAGTTCGTGACCGCCGCCG
GGATCACTCTCGGCATGGACGAGCTGTACAAGTAAAGCGGCCGCGACTCTAGATCATAATCAGCCATACC
ACATTTGTAGAGGTTTTACTTGCTTTAAAAAACCTCCCACACCTCCCCCTGAACCTGAAACATAAAATGA
ATGCAATTGTTGTTGTTAACTTGTTTATTGCAGCTTATAATGGTTACAAATAAAGCAATAGCATCACAAA
TTTCACAAATAAAGCATTTTTTTCACTGCATTCTAGTTGTGGTTTGTCCAAACTCATCAATGTATCTTAA
GGCGTAAATTGTAAGCGTTAATATTTTGTTAAAATTCGCGTTAAATTTTTGTTAAATCAGCTCATTTTTT
AACCAATAGGCCGAAATCGGCAAAATCCCTTATAAATCAAAAGAATAGACCGAGATAGGGT
[37 nt withheld, positions 4682-4718]
AAAGAACGTGGACTCCAACGTCAAAGG
[49 nt withheld, positions 4746-4794]
T
[91 nt withheld, positions 4796-4886]
G
[124 nt withheld, positions 4888-5011]
CAGGTGGCACTTTTCGGGGAAATGTGCGCGGAACCCCTATTTGTTTATTTTTCTAAATACATTCAAATAT
GTATCCGCTCATGAGACAATAACCCTGATAAATGCTTCAATAATATTGAAAAAGGAAGAGTCCTGAGGCG
GAAAGAACCAGCTGTGGAATGTGTGTCAGTTAGGGTGTGGAAAGTCCCCAGGCTCCCCAGCAGGCAGAAG
TATGCAAAGCATGCATCTCAATTAGTCAGCAACCAGGTGTGGAAAGTCCCCAGGCTCCCCAGCAGGCAGA
AGTATGCAAAGCATGCATCTCAATTAGTCAGCAACCATAGTCCCGCCCCTAACTCCGCCCATCCCGCCCC
TAACTCCGCCCAGTTCCGCCCATTCTCCGCCCCATGGCTGACTAATTTTTTTTATTTATGCAGAGGCCGA
GGCCGCCTCGGCCTCTGAGCTATTCCAGAAGTAGTGAGGAGGCTTTTTTGGAGGCCTAGGCTTTTGCAAA
GATCGATCAAGAGACAGGATGAGGATCGTTTCGCATGATTGAACAAGATGGATTGCACGCAGGTTCTCCG
GCCGCTTGGGTGGAGAGGCTATTCGGCTATGACTGGGCACAACAGACAATCGGCTGCTCTGATGCCGCCG
TGTTCCGGCTGTCAGCGCAGGGGCGCCCGGTTCTTTTTGTCAAGACCGACCTGTCCGGTGCCCTGAATGA
ACTGCAAGACGAGGCAGCGCGGCTATCGTGGCTGGCCACGACGGGCGTTCCTTGCGCAGCTGTGCTCGAC
GTTGTCACTGAAGCGGGAAGGGACTGGCTGCTATTGGGCGAAGTGCCGGGGCAGGATCTCCTGTCATCTC
ACCTTGCTCCTGCCGAGAAAGTATCCATCATGGCTGATGCAATGCGGCGGCTGCATACGCTTGATCCGGC
TACCTGCCCATTCGACCACCAAGCGAAACATCGCATCGAGCGAGCACGTACTCGGATGGAAGCCGGTCTT
GTCGATCAGGATGATCTGGACGAAGAGCATCAGGGGCTCGCGCCAGCCGAACTGTTCGCCAGGCTCAAGG
CGAGCATGCCCGACGGCGAGGATCTCGTCGTGACCCATGGCGATGCCTGCTTGCCGAATATCATGGTGGA
AAATGGCCGCTTTTCTGGATTCATCGACTGTGGCCGGCTGGGTGTGGCGGACCGCTATCAGGACATAGCG
TTGGCTACCCGTGATATTGCTGAAGAGCTTGGCGGCGAATGGGCTGACCGCTTCCTCGTGCTTTACGGTA
TCGCCGCTCCCGATTCGCAGCGCATCGCCTTCTATCGCCTTCTTGACGAGTTCTTCTGAGCGGGACTCTG
GGGTTCGAAATGACCGACCAAGCGACGCCCAACCTGCCATCACGAGATTTCGATTCCACCGCCGCCTTCT
ATGAAAGGTTGGGCTTCGGAATCGTTTTCCGGGACGCCGGCTGGATGATCCTCCAGCGCGGGGATCTCAT
GCTGGAGTTCTTCGCCCACCCTAGGGGGAGGCTAACTGAAACACGGAAGGAGACAATACCGGAAGGAACC
CGCGCTATGACGGCAATAAAAAGACAGAATAAAACGCACGGTGTTGGGTCGTTTGTTCATAAACGCGGGG
TTCGGTCCCAGGGCTGGCACTCTGTCGATACCCCACCGAGACCCCATTGGGGCCAATACGCCCGCGTTTC
TTCCTTTTCCCCACCCCACCCCCCAAGTTCGGGTGAAGGCCCAGGGCTCGCAGCCAACGTCGGGGCGGCA
GGCCCTGCCATAGCCTCAGGTTACTCATATATACTTTAGATTGATTTAAAACTTCATTTTTAATTTAAAA
GGATCTAGGTGAAGATCCTTTTTGATAATCTCATGACCAAAATCCCTTAACGTGAGTTTTCGTTCCACTG
AGCGTCAGACCCCGTAGAAAAGATCAAAGGATCTTCTTGAGATCCTTTTTTTCTGCGCGTAATCTGCTGC
TTGCAAACAAAAAAACCACCGCTACCAGCGGTGGTTTGTTTGCCGGATCAAGAGCTACCAACTCTTTTTC
CGAAGGTAACTGGCTTCAGCAGAGCGCAGATACCAAATACTGTTCTTCTAGTGTAGCCGTAGTTAGGCCA
CCACTTCAAGAACTCTGTAGCACCGCCTACATACCTCGCTCTGCTAATCCTGTTACCAGTGGCTGCTGCC
AGTGGCGATAAGTCGTGTCTTACCGGGTTGGACTCAAGACGATAGTTACCGGATAAGGCGCAGCGGTCGG
GCTGAACGGGGGGTTCGTGCACACAGCCCAGCTTGGAGCGAACGACCTACACCGAACTGAGATACCTACA
GCGTGAGCTATGAGAAAGCGCCACGCTTCCCGAAGGGAGAAAGGCGGACAGGTATCCGGTAAGCGGCAGG
GTCGGAACAGGAGAGCGCACGAGGGAGCTTCCAGGGGGAAACGCCTGGTATCTTTATAGTCCTGTCGGGT
TTCGCCACCTCTGACTTGAGCGTCGATTTTTGTGATGCTCGTCAGGGGGGCGGAGCCTATGGAAAAACGC
CAGCAACGCGGCCTTTTTACGGTTCCTGGCCTTTTGCTGGCCTTTTGCTCACATGTTCTTTCCTGCGTTA
TCCCCTGATTCTGTGGATAACCGTATTACCGCCATGCATTAGTTATTAATAGTAATCAATTACGGGGTCA
TTAGTTCATAGCCCATATATGGAGTTCCG
